Addgene plasmid #137850: pCMV-HA_N-human Prkd2
Purpose: Express Prkd2 in mammalian cells
Depositing lab: Bruce Beutler. Depositing organization: University of Texas Southwestern Medical Center. Publication: Mutual inhibition between Prkd2 and Bcl6 controls T follicular helper cell differentiation. Misawa T, SoRelle JA, Choi JH, Yue T, Wang KW, McAlpine W, Wang J, Liu A, Tabeta K, Turer EE, Evers B, Nair-Gill E, Poddar S, Su L, Ou F, Yu L, Russell J, Ludwig S, Zhan X, Hildebrand S, Li X, Tang M, Murray AR, Moresco EMY, Beutler B. Sci Immunol. 2020 Jan 24;5(43):eaaz0085. doi: 10.1126/sciimmunol.aaz0085. PubMed 31980486.
Backbone
  Vector backbone: pCMV-HA-N
  Backbone size w/o insert (bp): 3782
  Vector type: Mammalian Expression
Growth in bacteria
  Bacterial resistance: Ampicillin, 100 μg/mL
  Growth temperature: 37°C
  Growth strain: DH5alpha
  Copy number: High Copy
Gene/Insert
  Gene/Insert name: Protein kinase d2 (alt name: Prkd2)
  Species: H. sapiens (human)
  Insert size (bp): 2637
  GenBank ID: 25865
  Entrez Gene: PRKD2 (a.k.a. HSPC187, PKD2, nPKC-D2)
  Promoter: CMV
  Tag / fusion protein: HA (N terminal on insert)
  Cloning method: Restriction Enzyme; 5′ cloning site Xho1 (unknown if destroyed); 3′ cloning site Not1 (unknown if destroyed)
  Sequencing primers: 5′ ACCGAGATCTCTCGAATGGCCACCGCCCCCTCTTATCC; 3′ TGGATCCCCGCGGCCTCAGAGAACACTGATGCGCTCC
Terms and licenses: Academic/Nonprofit Terms; Industry Terms: Not Available to Industry
How to cite: pCMV-HA_N-human Prkd2 was a gift from Bruce Beutler (Addgene plasmid # 137850 ; http://n2t.net/addgene:137850 ; RRID:Addgene_137850)
