[The description below was written by a language model from this plasmid's Addgene catalogue record and pLannotate feature annotations shown in this document.]
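Description:
pCMV-HA_N-human Prkd2 is a mammalian expression plasmid built on the pCMV-HA-N backbone, carrying the human PRKD2 (protein kinase D2) coding sequence for expression in mammalian cells. The sequenced plasmid is about 6.4 kb, consistent with a roughly 3.8 kb backbone plus a 2.6 kb insert. It is maintained in E. coli as a high-copy plasmid through a ColE1/pUC-type origin and is selected with ampicillin via the β-lactamase gene and its native promoter. No mammalian selection marker is annotated, so the design suits transient transfection. Small fragments of lacI, lacZα, rop, the bom region and a pUC polylinker, along with a lac promoter/operator, appear in the backbone as cloning remnants and have no evident role in the expression cassette.

The expression unit begins with the human cytomegalovirus immediate-early enhancer and promoter, followed by a modified SV40 intron with splice donor and acceptor sites, which generally improves processing and yield of the transcript. Downstream lies a short HA epitope sequence; it is annotated as a fragment of a 3xHA tag, and its length fits a single HA copy. This is fused at the N terminus of the PRKD2 open reading frame, which the record states was inserted between XhoI and NotI sites. An SV40 polyadenylation signal follows the insert, although it is annotated on the opposite strand. PRKD2 encodes a serine/threonine kinase that relays diacylglycerol signals downstream of PKC, including signalling from the T-cell receptor. The HA tag permits detection or immunoprecipitation of the overexpressed kinase, and the associated publication concerns the interplay of Prkd2 and Bcl6 in T follicular helper cell differentiation.
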