Features (pLannotate 1.2.2; 17 found; start..end, strand, type, name):
      1..304     +  enhancer       CMV enhancer: human cytomegalovirus immediate early enhancer
    305..508     +  promoter       CMV promoter: human cytomegalovirus (CMV) immediate early promoter
    646..742     +  intron         SV40 intron: modified SV40 intron with splice donor and acceptor sites
    806..832     +  CDS            3xHA (fragment): three tandem HA epitope tags
    878..3511    +  CDS            PRKD2: KPCD2_HUMAN - Also known as PKD2. Experimental evidence at protein level: Swiss-Prot protein existence level 1. Serine/threonine-protein kinase that converts transient diacylglycerol (DAG) signals into prolonged physiological effects downstream of PKC, and is involved in the regulation of cell proliferation via MAPK1/3 (ERK1/2) signaling, oxidative stress-induced NF-kappa-B activation, inhibition of HDAC7 transcriptional repression, signaling downstream of T-cell antigen receptor (TCR) and cytokine production, and plays a role in Golgi membrane trafficking, angiogenesis, secretory granule rele
   3524..3658    -  polyA_signal   SV40 poly(A) signal: SV40 polyadenylation signal
   3793..3809    -  protein_bind   lac operator: The lac repressor binds to the lac operator to inhibit transcription in E. coli. This inhibition can be relieved by adding lactose or isopropyl-β-D-thiogalactopyranoside (IPTG). lac repressor encoded by lacI
   3817..3847    -  promoter       lac promoter: promoter for the E. coli lac operon
   3862..3883    -  protein_bind   CAP binding site: CAP binding activates transcription in the presence of cAMP. E. coli catabolite activator protein
   3896..3988    -  CDS            lacI (fragment): lac repressor; lacI; The lac repressor binds to the lac operator to inhibit transcription in E. coli. This inhibition can be relieved by adding lactose or isopropyl-β-D-thiogalactopyranoside (IPTG).
   4171..4759    -  rep_origin     ori: high-copy-number ColE1/pMB1/pBR322/pUC origin of replication
   4930..5790    -  CDS            AmpR: β-lactamase; bla; confers resistance to ampicillin, carbenicillin, and related antibiotics
   5791..5895    -  promoter       AmpR promoter: bla
   5990..6025    +  CDS            rop (fragment): Rop protein, which maintains plasmids at low copy number; rop
   6127..6226    +  misc_feature   bom (fragment): basis of mobility region from pBR322
   6232..6387    -  CDS            lacZα (fragment): LacZα fragment of β-galactosidase; lacZ fragment
   6393..2       -  misc_feature   MCS (fragment) (across the origin): pUC18/19 multiple cloning site
>Addgene plasmid #137850 | pCMV-HA_N-human Prkd2 | addgene full sequence | sequence record 274503 | Addgene NGS Result
CGTTACATAACTTACGGTAAATGGCCCGCCTGGCTGACCGCCCAACGACCCCCGCCCATTGACGTCAATA
ATGACGTATGTTCCCATAGTAACGCCAATAGGGACTTTCCATTGACGTCAATGGGTGGAGTATTTACGGT
AAACTGCCCACTTGGCAGTACATCAAGTGTATCATATGCCAAGTACGCCCCCTATTGACGTCAATGACGG
TAAATGGCCCGCCTGGCATTATGCCCAGTACATGACCTTATGGGACTTTCCTACTTGGCAGTACATCTAC
GTATTAGTCATCGCTATTACCATGGTGATGCGGTTTTGGCAGTACATCAATGGGCGTGGATAGCGGTTTG
ACTCACGGGGATTTCCAAGTCTCCACCCCATTGACGTCAATGGGAGTTTGTTTTGGCACCAAAATCAACG
GGACTTTCCAAAATGTCGTAACAACTCCGCCCCATTGACGCAAATGGGCGGTAGGCGTGTACGGTGGGAG
GTCTATATAAGCAGAGCTCGTTTAGTGAACCGTCAGATCGCCTGGAGACGCCATCCACGCTGTTTTGACC
TCCATAGAAGACACCGGGACCGATCCAGCCTCCGGACTCTAGAGGATCCGGTACTAGAGGAACTGAAAAA
CCAGAAAGTTAACTGGTAAGTTTAGTCTTTTTGTCTTTTATTTCAGGTCCCGGATCCGGTGGTGGTGCAA
ATCAAAGAACTGCTCCTCAGTGGATGTTGCCTTTACTTCTAGGCCTGTACGGAAGTGTTACTTCTGCTCT
AAAAGCTGCGGAATTGTACCCGCGGGCCCACCATGTACCCATACGATGTTCCAGATTACGCTCTTATGGC
CATGGAGGCCCGAATTCGGTCGACCGAGATCTCTCGAATGGCCACCGCCCCCTCTTATCCCGCCGGGCTC
CCTGGCTCTCCCGGGCCGGGGTCTCCTCCGCCCCCCGGCGGCCTAGAGCTGCAGTCGCCGCCACCGCTAC
TGCCCCAGATCCCGGCCCCGGGTTCCGGGGTCTCCTTTCACATCCAGATCGGGCTGACCCGCGAGTTCGT
GCTGTTGCCCGCCGCCTCCGAGCTGGCTCATGTGAAGCAGCTGGCCTGTTCCATCGTGGACCAGAAGTTC
CCTGAGTGTGGCTTCTACGGCCTTTACGACAAGATCCTGCTTTTCAAACATGACCCCACGTCGGCCAACC
TCCTGCAGCTGGTGCGCTCGTCCGGAGACATCCAGGAGGGCGACCTGGTGGAGGTGGTGCTGTCGGCCTC
GGCCACCTTCGAGGACTTCCAGATCCGCCCGCACGCCCTCACGGTGCACTCCTATCGGGCGCCTGCCTTC
TGTGATCACTGCGGGGAGATGCTCTTCGGCCTAGTGCGCCAGGGCCTCAAGTGCGATGGCTGCGGGCTGA
ACTACCACAAGCGCTGTGCCTTCAGCATCCCCAACAACTGTAGTGGGGCCCGCAAACGGCGCCTGTCATC
CACGTCTCTGGCCAGTGGCCACTCGGTGCGCCTCGGCACCTCCGAGTCCCTGCCCTGCACGGCTGAAGAG
CTGAGCCGTAGCACCACCGAACTCCTGCCTCGCCGTCCCCCGTCATCCTCTTCCTCCTCTTCTGCCTCAT
CGTATACGGGCCGCCCCATTGAGCTGGACAAGATGCTGCTCTCCAAGGTCAAGGTGCCGCACACCTTCCT
CATCCACAGCTATACACGGCCCACCGTTTGCCAGGCTTGCAAGAAACTCCTCAAGGGCCTCTTCCGGCAG
GGCCTGCAATGCAAAGACTGCAAGTTTAACTGTCACAAACGCTGCGCCACCCGCGTCCCTAATGACTGCC
TGGGGGAGGCCCTTATCAATGGAGATGTGCCGATGGAGGAGGCCACCGATTTCAGCGAGGCTGACAAGAG
CGCCCTCATGGATGAGTCAGAGGACTCCGGTGTCATCCCTGGCTCCCACTCAGAGAATGCGCTCCACGCC
AGTGAGGAGGAGGAAGGCGAGGGAGGCAAGGCCCAGAGCTCCCTGGGGTACATCCCCCTAATGAGGGTGG
TGCAATCGGTGCGACACACGACGCGGAAATCCAGCACCACGCTGCGGGAGGGTTGGGTGGTTCATTACAG
CAACAAGGACACGCTGAGAAAGCGGCACTATTGGCGCCTGGACTGCAAGTGTATCACGCTCTTCCAGAAC
AACACGACCAACAGATACTATAAGGAAATTCCGCTGTCAGAAATCCTCACGGTGGAGTCCGCCCAGAACT
TCAGCCTTGTGCCGCCGGGCACCAACCCACACTGCTTTGAGATCGTCACTGCCAATGCCACCTACTTCGT
GGGCGAGATGCCTGGCGGGACTCCGGGTGGGCCAAGTGGGCAGGGGGCTGAGGCCGCCCGGGGCTGGGAG
ACAGCCATCCGCCAGGCCCTGATGCCCGTCATCCTTCAGGACGCACCCAGCGCCCCAGGCCACGCGCCCC
ACAGACAAGCTTCTCTGAGCATCTCTGTGTCCAACAGTCAGATCCAAGAGAATGTGGACATTGCCACTGT
CTACCAGATCTTCCCTGACGAAGTGCTGGGCTCAGGGCAGTTTGGAGTGGTCTATGGAGGAAAACACCGG
AAGACAGGCCGGGACGTGGCAGTTAAGGTCATTGACAAACTGCGCTTCCCTACCAAGCAGGAGAGCCAGC
TCCGGAATGAAGTGGCCATTCTGCAGAGCCTGCGGCATCCCGGGATCGTGAACCTGGAGTGCATGTTCGA
GACGCCTGAGAAAGTGTTTGTGGTGATGGAGAAGCTGCATGGGGACATGTTGGAGATGATCCTGTCCAGT
GAGAAGGGCCGGCTGCCTGAGCGCCTCACCAAGTTCCTCATCACCCAGATCCTGGTGGCTTTGAGACACC
TTCACTTCAAGAACATTGTCCACTGTGACTTGAAACCAGAAAACGTGTTGCTGGCATCAGCAGACCCATT
TCCTCAGGTGAAGCTGTGTGACTTTGGCTTTGCTCGCATCATCGGCGAGAAGTCGTTCCGCCGCTCAGTG
GTGGGCACGCCGGCCTACCTGGCACCCGAGGTGCTGCTCAACCAGGGCTACAACCGCTCGCTGGACATGT
GGTCAGTGGGCGTGATCATGTACGTCAGCCTCAGCGGCACCTTCCCTTTCAACGAGGATGAGGACATCAA
TGACCAGATCCAGAACGCCGCCTTCATGTACCCGGCCAGCCCCTGGAGCCACATCTCAGCTGGAGCCATT
GACCTCATCAACAACCTGCTGCAGGTGAAGATGCGCAAACGCTACAGCGTGGACAAATCTCTCAGCCACC
CCTGGTTACAGGAGTACCAGACGTGGCTGGACCTCCGAGAGCTGGAGGGGAAGATGGGAGAGCGATACAT
CACGCATGAGAGTGACGACGCGCGCTGGGAGCAGTTTGCAGCAGAGCATCCGCTGCCTGGGTCTGGGCTG
CCCACGGACAGGGATCTCGGTGGGGCCTGTCCACCACAGGACCACGACATGCAGGGGCTGGCGGAGCGCA
TCAGTGTTCTCTGAGGCCGCGGGGATCCAGACATGATAAGATACATTGATGAGTTTGGACAAACCACAAC
TAGAATGCAGTGAAAAAAATGCTTTATTTGTGAAATTTGTGATGCTATTGCTTTATTTGTAACCATTATA
AGCTGCAATAAACAAGTTAACAACAACAATTGCATTCATTTTATGTTTCAGGTTCAGGGGGAGGTGTGGG
AGGTTTTTTCGGATCCTCTAGAGTCGATCTGCAGGCATGCTAGCTTGGCGTAATCATGGTCATAGCTGTT
TCCTGTGTGAAATTGTTATCCGCTCACAATTCCACACAACATACGAGCCGGAAGCATAAAGTGTAAAGCC
TGGGGTGCCTAATGAGTGAGCTAACTCACATTAATTGCGTTGCGCTCACTGCCCGCTTTCCAGTCGGGAA
ACCTGTCGTGCCAGCTGCATTAATGAATCGGCCAACGCGCGGGGAGAGGCGGTTTGCGTATTGGGCGCTC
TTCCGCTTCCTCGCTCACTGACTCGCTGCGCTCGGTCGTTCGGCTGCGGCGAGCGGTATCAGCTCACTCA
AAGGCGGTAATACGGTTATCCACAGAATCAGGGGATAACGCAGGAAAGAACATGTGAGCAAAAGGCCAGC
AAAAGGCCAGGAACCGTAAAAAGGCCGCGTTGCTGGCGTTTTTCCATAGGCTCCGCCCCCCTGACGAGCA
TCACAAAAATCGACGCTCAAGTCAGAGGTGGCGAAACCCGACAGGACTATAAAGATACCAGGCGTTTCCC
CCTGGAAGCTCCCTCGTGCGCTCTCCTGTTCCGACCCTGCCGCTTACCGGATACCTGTCCGCCTTTCTCC
CTTCGGGAAGCGTGGCGCTTTCTCATAGCTCACGCTGTAGGTATCTCAGTTCGGTGTAGGTCGTTCGCTC
CAAGCTGGGCTGTGTGCACGAACCCCCCGTTCAGCCCGACCGCTGCGCCTTATCCGGTAACTATCGTCTT
GAGTCCAACCCGGTAAGACACGACTTATCGCCACTGGCAGCAGCCACTGGTAACAGGATTAGCAGAGCGA
GGTATGTAGGCGGTGCTACAGAGTTCTTGAAGTGGTGGCCTAACTACGGCTACACTAGAAGAACAGTATT
TGGTATCTGCGCTCTGCTGAAGCCAGTTACCTTCGGAAAAAGAGTTGGTAGCTCTTGATCCGGCAAACAA
ACCACCGCTGGTAGCGGTGGTTTTTTTGTTTGCAAGCAGCAGATTACGCGCAGAAAAAAAGGATCTCAAG
AAGATCCTTTGATCTTTTCTACGGGGTCTGACGCTCAGTGGAACGAAAACTCACGTTAAGGGATTTTGGT
CATGAGATTATCAAAAAGGATCTTCACCTAGATCCTTTTAAATTAAAAATGAAGTTTTAAATCAATCTAA
AGTATATATGAGTAAACTTGGTCTGACAGTTACCAATGCTTAATCAGTGAGGCACCTATCTCAGCGATCT
GTCTATTTCGTTCATCCATAGTTGCCTGACTCCCCGTCGTGTAGATAACTACGATACGGGAGGGCTTACC
ATCTGGCCCCAGTGCTGCAATGATACCGCGAGACCCACGCTCACCGGCTCCAGATTTATCAGCAATAAAC
CAGCCAGCCGGAAGGGCCGAGCGCAGAAGTGGTCCTGCAACTTTATCCGCCTCCATCCAGTCTATTAATT
GTTGCCGGGAAGCTAGAGTAAGTAGTTCGCCAGTTAATAGTTTGCGCAACGTTGTTGCCATTGCTACAGG
CATCGTGGTGTCACGCTCGTCGTTTGGTATGGCTTCATTCAGCTCCGGTTCCCAACGATCAAGGCGAGTT
ACATGATCCCCCATGTTGTGCAAAAAAGCGGTTAGCTCCTTCGGTCCTCCGATCGTTGTCAGAAGTAAGT
TGGCCGCAGTGTTATCACTCATGGTTATGGCAGCACTGCATAATTCTCTTACTGTCATGCCATCCGTAAG
ATGCTTTTCTGTGACTGGTGAGTACTCAACCAAGTCATTCTGAGAATAGTGTATGCGGCGACCGAGTTGC
TCTTGCCCGGCGTCAATACGGGATAATACCGCGCCACATAGCAGAACTTTAAAAGTGCTCATCATTGGAA
AACGTTCTTCGGGGCGAAAACTCTCAAGGATCTTACCGCTGTTGAGATCCAGTTCGATGTAACCCACTCG
TGCACCCAACTGATCTTCAGCATCTTTTACTTTCACCAGCGTTTCTGGGTGAGCAAAAACAGGAAGGCAA
AATGCCGCAAAAAAGGGAATAAGGGCGACACGGAAATGTTGAATACTCATACTCTTCCTTTTTCAATATT
ATTGAAGCATTTATCAGGGTTATTGTCTCATGAGCGGATACATATTTGAATGTATTTAGAAAAATAAACA
AATAGGGGTTCCGCGCACATTTCCCCGAAAAGTGCCACCTGACGTCTAAGAAACCATTATTATCATGACA
TTAACCTATAAAAATAGGCGTATCACGAGGCCCTTTCGTCTCGCGCGTTTCGGTGATGACGGTGAAAACC
TCTGACACATGCAGCTCCCGGAGACGGTCACAGCTTGTCTGTAAGCGGATGCCGGGAGCAGACAAGCCCG
TCAGGGCGCGTCAGCGGGTGTTGGCGGGTGTCGGGGCTGGCTTAACTATGCGGCATCAGAGCAGATTGTA
CTGAGAGTGCACCATATGCGGTGTGAAATACCGCACAGATGCGTAAGGAGAAAATACCGCATCAGGCGCC
ATTCGCCATTCAGGCTGCGCAACTGTTGGGAAGGGCGATCGGTGCGGGCCTCTTCGCTATTACGCCAGCT
GGCGAAAGGGGGATGTGCTGCAAGGCGATTAAGTTGGGTAACGCCAGGGTTTTCCCAGTCACGACGTTGT
AAAACGACGGCCAGTGAGTTCGAGCTTGCATGCCTGCAGGT
